>Addgene plasmid #45943 | pTD-C_sfYFPTwinStrep | depositor full sequence | sequence record 64656 | pTD-C_sfYFPTwinStrep sequence 6137 bps
CTTGGACTCCTGTTGATAGATCCAGTAATGACCTCAGAACTCCATCTGGATTTGTTCAGAACGCTCGGTT
GCCGCCGGGCGTTTTTTATTGGTGAGAATCCAGGGGTCCCCAATAATTACGATTTACGTATTTAAATGAA
CCTTGACCGAACGCAGCGGTGGTAACGGCGCAGTGGCGGTTTTCATGGCTTGTTATGACTGTTTTTTTGG
GGTACAGTCTATGCCTCGGGCATCCAAGCAGCAAGCGCGTTACGCCGTGGGTCGATGTTTGATGTTATGG
AGCAGCAACGATGTTACGCAGCAGGGCAGTCGCCCTAAAACAAAGTTAAACATCATGAGGGAAGCGGTGA
TCGCCGAAGTATCGACTCAACTATCAGAGGTAGTTGGCGTCATCGAGCGCCATCTCGAACCGACGTTGCT
GGCCGTACATTTGTACGGCTCCGCAGTGGATGGCGGCCTGAAGCCACACAGTGATATTGATTTGCTGGTT
ACGGTGACCGTAAGGCTTGATGAAACAACGCGGCGAGCTTTGATCAACGACCTTTTGGAAACTTCGGCTT
CCCCTGGAGAGAGCGAGATTCTCCGCGCTGTAGAAGTCACCATTGTTGTGCACGACGACATCATTCCGTG
GCGTTATCCAGCTAAGCGCGAACTGCAATTTGGAGAATGGCAGCGCAATGACATTCTTGCAGGTATCTTC
GAGCCAGCCACGATCGACATTGATCTGGCTATCTTGCTGACAAAAGCAAGAGAACATAGCGTTGCCTTGG
TAGGTCCAGCGGCGGAGGAACTCTTTGATCCGGTTCCTGAACAGGATCTATTTGAGGCGCTAAATGAAAC
CTTAACGCTATGGAACTCGCCGCCCGACTGGGCTGGCGATGAGCGAAATGTAGTGCTTACGTTGTCCCGC
ATTTGGTACAGCGCAGTAACCGGCAAAATCGCGCCGAAGGATGTCGCTGCCGACTGGGCAATGGAGCGCC
TGCCGGCCCAGTATCAGCCCGTCATACTTGAAGCTAGACAGGCTTATCTTGGACAAGAAGAAGATCGCTT
GGCCTCGCGCGCAGATCAGTTGGAAGAATTTGTCCACTACGTGAAAGGCGAGATCACCAAGGTAGTCGGC
AAATAAGACAAGGGTCCTTTTCCGCTGCATAACCCTGCTTCGGGGTCATTATAGCGATTTTTTCGGTATA
TCCATCCTTTTTCGCACGATATACAGGATTTTGCCAAAGGGTTCGTGTAGACTTTCCTTGGTGTATCCAA
CGGCGTCAGCCGGGCAGGATAGGTGAAGTAGGCCCACCCGCGAGCGGGTGTTCCTTCTTCACTGTCCCTT
ATTCGCACCTGGCGGTGCTCAACGGGAATCCTGCTCTGCGAGGCTGGCCGTAGGCCGGCCGCGATGCAGG
TGGCTGCTGAACCCCCAGCCGGAACTGACCCCACAAGGCCCTAGCGTTTGCAATGCACCAGGTCATCATT
GACCCAGGCGTGTTCCACCAGGCCGCTGCCTCGCAACTCTTCGCAGGCTTCGCCGACCTGCTCGCGCCAC
TTCTTCACGCGGGTGGAATCCGATCCGCACATGAGGCGGAAGGTTTCCAGCTTGAGCGGGTACGGCTCCC
GGTGCGAGCTGAAATAGTCGAACATCCGTCGGGCCGTCGGCGACAGCTTGCGGTACTTCTCCCATATGAA
TTTCGTGTAGTGGTCGCCAGCAAACAGCACGACGATTTCCTCGTCGATCAGGACCTGGCAACGGGACGTT
TTCTTGCCACGGTCCAGGACGCGGAAGCGGTGCAGCAGCGACACCGATTCCAGGTGCCCAACGCGGTCGG
ACGTGAAGCCCATCGCCGTCGCCTGTAGGCGCGACAGGCATTCCTCGGCCTTCGTGTAATACCGGCCATT
GATCGACCAGCCCAGGTCCTGGCAAAGCTCGTAGAACGTGAAGGTGATCGGCTCGCCGATAGGGGTGCGC
TTCGCGTACTCCAACACCTGCTGCCACACCAGTTCGTCATCGTCGGCCCGCAGCTCGACGCCGGTGTAGG
TGATCTTCACGTCCTTGTTGACGTGGAAAATGACCTTGTTTTGCAGCGCCTCGCGCGGGATTTTCTTGTT
GCGCGTGGTGAACAGGGCAGAGCGGGCCGTGTCGTTTGGCATCGCTCGCATCGTGTCCGGCCACGGCGCA
ATATCGAACAAGGAAAGCTGCATTTCCTTGATCTGCTGCTTCGTGTGTTTCAGCAACGCGGCCTGCTTGG
CTTCGCTGACCTGTTTTGCCAGGTCCTCGCCGGCGGTTTTTCGCTTCTTGGTCGTCATAGTTCCTCGCGT
GTCGATGGTCATCGACTTCGCCAAACCTGCCGCCTCCTGTTCGAGACGACGCGAACGCTCCACGGCGGCC
GATGGCGCGGGCAGGGCAGGGGGAGCCAGTTGCACGCTGTCGCGCTCGATCTTGGCCGTAGCTTGCTGGA
CTATCGAGCCGACGGACTGGAAGGTTTCGCGGGGCGCACGCATGACGGTGCGGCTTGCGATGGTTTCGGC
ATCCTCGGCGGAAAACCCCGCGTCGATCAGTTCTTGCCTGTATGCCTTCCGGTCAAACGTCCGATTCATT
CACCCTCCTTGCGGGATTGCCCCGGAATTAATTCCCCGGATCGATCCGTCGATCTTGATCCCCTGCGCCA
TCAGATCCTTGGCGGCAAGAAAGCCATCCAGTTTACTTTGCAGGGCTTCCCAACCTTACCAGAGGGCGCC
CCAGCTGGCAATTCCGGTTCGCTTGCTGTCCATAAAACCGCCCAGTCTAGCTATCGCCATGTAAGCCCAC
TGCAAGCTACCTGCTTTCTCTTTGCGCTTGCGTTTTCCCTTGTCCAGATAGCCCAGTAGCTGACATTCAT
CCGGGGTCAGCACCGTTTCTGCGGACTGGCTTTCTACGTGGCTGCCATTTTTGGGGTGAGGCCGTTCGCG
GCCGAGGGGCGCAGCCCCTGGGGGGATGGGGTGCCGCGTTAGCGGGCCGGGAGGGTTCGAGAAGGGGGGG
CACCCCCCTTCGGCGTGCGCGGTCACGCGCACAGGGCGCAGCCCTGGTTAAAAACAAGGTTTATAAATAT
TGGTTTAAAAGCAGGTTAAAAGACAGGTTAGCGGTGGCCGAAAAACGGGCGGAAACCCTTGCAAATGCTG
GATTTTCTGCCTGTGGACAGCCCCTCAAATGTCAATAGGTGCGCCCCTCATCTGTCAGCACTCTGCCCCT
CAAGTGTCAAGGATCGCGCCCCTCATCTGTCAGTAGTCGCGCCCCTCAAGTGTCAATACCGCAGGGCACT
TATCCCCAGGCTTGTCCACATCATCTGTGGGAAACTCGCGTAAAATCAGGCGTTTTCGCCGATTTGCGAG
GCTGGCCAGCTCCACGTCGCCGGCCGAAATCGAGCCTGCCCCTCATCTGTCAACGCCGCGCCGGGTGAGT
CGGCCCCTCAAGTGTCAACGTCCGCCCCTCATCTGTCAGTGAGGGCCAAGTTTTCCGCGAGGTATCCACA
ACGCCGGCGGCCCTACATGGCTCTGCTGTAGTGAGTGGGTTGCGCTCCGGCAGCGGTCCTGATCCCCCGC
AGAAAAAAAGGATCTCAAGAAGATCCTTTGATCTTTTCTACGGCGCGCCCAGCTGTCTAGGGCGGCGGAT
TTGTCCTACTCAGGAGAGCGTTCACCGACAAACAACAGATAAAACGAAAGGCCCAGTCTTTCGACTGAGC
CTTTCGTTTTATTTGATGCCTTTAATTAATTGACACCATCGAATGGTGCAAAACCTTTCGCGGTATGGCA
TGATAGCGCCCGGAAGAGAGTCAATTCAGGGTGGTGAATGTGAAACCAGTAACGTTATACGATGTCGCAG
AGTATGCCGGTGTCTCTTATCAGACCGTTTCCCGCGTGGTGAACCAGGCCAGCCACGTTTCTGCGAAAAC
GCGGGAAAAAGTGGAAGCGGCGATGGCGGAGCTGAATTACATTCCCAACCGCGTGGCACAACAACTGGCG
GGCAAACAGTCGTTGCTGATTGGCGTTGCCACCTCCAGTCTGGCCCTGCACGCGCCGTCGCAAATTGTCG
CGGCGATTAAATCTCGCGCCGATCAACTGGGTGCCAGCGTGGTGGTGTCGATGGTAGAACGAAGCGGCGT
CGAAGCCTGTAAAGCGGCGGTGCACAATCTTCTCGCGCAACGCGTCAGTGGGCTGATCATTAACTATCCG
CTGGATGACCAGGATGCCATTGCTGTGGAAGCTGCCTGCACTAATGTTCCGGCGTTATTTCTTGATGTCT
CTGACCAGACACCCATCAACAGTATTATTTTCTCCCATGAAGACGGTACGCGACTGGGCGTGGAGCATCT
GGTCGCATTGGGTCACCAGCAAATCGCGCTGTTAGCGGGCCCATTAAGTTCTGTCTCGGCGCGTCTGCGT
CTGGCTGGCTGGCATAAATATCTCACTCGCAATCAAATTCAGCCGATAGCGGAACGGGAAGGCGACTGGA
GTGCCATGTCCGGTTTTCAACAAACCATGCAAATGCTGAATGAGGGCATCGTTCCCACTGCGATGCTGGT
TGCCAACGATCAGATGGCGCTGGGCGCAATGCGCGCCATTACCGAGTCCGGGCTGCGCGTTGGTGCGGAT
ATCTCGGTAGTGGGATACGACGATACCGAAGACAGCTCATGTTATATCCCGCCGTTAACCACCATCAAAC
AGGATTTTCGCCTGCTGGGGCAAACCAGCGTGGACCGCTTGCTGCAACTCTCTCAGGGCCAGGCGGTGAA
GGGCAATCAGCTGTTGCCCGTCTCACTGGTGAAAAGAAAAACCACCCTGGCGCCCAATACGCAAACCGCC
TCTCCCCGCGCGTTGGCCGATTCATTAATGCAGCTGGCACGACAGGTTTCCCGACTGGAAAGCGGGCAGT
GAGCGCAACGCAATTAATGTAAGTTAGCGCGAATTGATCTGGTTTGACAGCTTATCATCGACTGCACGGT
GCACCAATGCTTCTGGCGTCAGGCAGCCATCGGAAGCTGTGGTATGGCTGTGCAGGTCGTAAATCACTGC
ATAATTCGTGTCGCTCAAGGCGCACTCCCGTTCTGGATAATGTTTTTTGCGCCGACATCATAACGGTTCT
GGCAAATATTCTGAAATGAGCTGTTGACAATTAATCATCCGGCTCGTATAATGTGTGGAATTGTGAGCGG
ATAACAATTTCACACCCTAGGCCGCGGCCGCGCGAATTGTTAACTTTAAGAAGGAGATATACATATGGAT
CCGAATTCGGTGTCGAAGGGCGAAGAACTGTTCACCGGCGTGGTGCCGATCCTGGTGGAACTGGACGGCG
ACGTGAACGGCCACAAGTTCCGCGTGTCGGGCGAAGGCGAAGGCGACGCCACCAACGGCAAGCTGACCCT
GAAGTTCATCTGCACCACCGGCAAGCTGCCGGTGCCGTGGCCGACCCTGGTGACCACCCTGGGCTACGGC
CTGCAGTGCTTCGCCCGCTACCCGGACCACATGAAGCAGCACGACTTCTTCAAGTCGGCCATGCCGGAAG
GCTACGTGCAGGAACGCACCATCTCGTTCAAGGACGACGGCACCTACAAGACCCGCGCCGAAGTGAAGTT
CGAAGGCGACACCCTGGTGAACCGCATCGAACTGAAGGGCATCGACTTCAAGGAAGACGGCAACATCCTG
GGCCACAAGCTGGAATACAACTTCAACTCGCACAACGTGTACATCACCGCCGACAAGCAGAAGAACGGCA
TCAAGGCCAACTTCAAGATCCGCCACAACGTGGAAGACGGCGGCGTGCAGCTGGCCGACCACTACCAGCA
GAACACCCCGATCGGCGACGGCCCGGTGCTGCTGCCGGACAACCACTACCTGTCGTACCAGTCGAAGCTG
TCGAAGGACCCGAACGAAAAGCGCGACCACATGGTGCTGCTGGAATTTGTGACCGCCGCCGGCATCACCC
TGGGCATGGACGAACTGTACAAGTCTAGAGCGGCCGCACTCGAGAGCGCTTGGAGCCACCCGCAGTTCGA
GAAAGGTGGAGGTTCCGGAGGTGGATCGGGAGGTGGATCGTGGAGCCACCCGCAGTTCGAAAAATAATGA
TGAAAGCTTGCGGCCGCGTCGTGACTGGGAAAACCCTGGCGACTAGT
Features (pLannotate 1.2.2; 20 found; start..end, strand, type, name):
      5..99      +  terminator     lambda t0 terminator: transcription terminator from phage lambda
    272..328     +  CDS            GmR (fragment): gentamycin acetyltransferase; aacC1; confers resistance to gentamycin
    335..1126    +  CDS            SmR: aminoglycoside adenylyltransferase (Murphy, 1985); aadA; confers resistance to spectinomycin and streptomycin
   1272..1380    +  oriT           oriT: incP origin of transfer
   1441..2589    -  CDS            trfA: trans-acting replication protein that binds to and activates oriV
   2641..2922    -  CDS            tnpA (fragment): TN5P_ECOLX - Also known as tnp. Experimental evidence at protein level: Swiss-Prot protein existence level 1. Mediates transposition of transposon Tn5 by a 'cut and paste' mechanism. First, the monomeric transposase binds the 19 bp inverted DNA repeats flanking the transposon. Then, dimerization of the DNA- bound transposase creates a synaptic DNA complex. After nicking of the first DNA strand, excision of the transposon proceeds through a series of intermediates. The transposase then mediates the insertion of the transposon at a new site by strand transfer. The activity of the wild- type tran
   2981..3512    -  rep_origin     oriV: incP origin of replication
   3568..3603    -  rep_origin     CloDF13 ori (fragment): Plasmids containing the CloDF13 (CDF) origin of replication can be propagated in E. coli cells that contain additional plasmids with compatible origins.
   3639..3725    -  terminator     rrnB T1 terminator: Escherichia coli rrnB; transcription terminator T1 from the E. coli rrnB gene
   3742..3819    +  promoter       lacIq promoter: lacI (mutant); In the lacIq allele, a single base change in the promoter boosts expression of the lacI gene about 10-fold.
   3820..4902    +  CDS            lacI: lac repressor; lacI; The lac repressor binds to the lac operator to inhibit transcription in E. coli. This inhibition can be relieved by adding lactose or isopropyl-β-D-thiogalactopyranoside (IPTG).
   4944..4961    +  promoter       tet promoter (fragment): E. coli promoter for tetracycline efflux protein gene
   4957..5058    -  CDS            yciV (fragment): RNAAM_ECOLI - Also known as trpH From Escherichia coli (strain K12).
   5134..5163    +  promoter       trc promoter: strong E. coli promoter; hybrid between the trp and lac UV5 promoters
   5171..5187    +  protein_bind   lac operator: The lac repressor binds to the lac operator to inhibit transcription in E. coli. This inhibition can be relieved by adding lactose or isopropyl-β-D-thiogalactopyranoside (IPTG). lac repressor encoded by lacI
   5220..5237    +  RBS            RBS (fragment): efficient ribosome binding site from bacteriophage T7 gene 10 (Olins and Rangwala, 1989)
   5260..5973    +  CDS            mVenus: mVenus is a basic (constitutively fluorescent) yellow fluorescent protein published in 2006, derived from Aequorea victoria. It is reported to be a rapidly-maturing monomer with moderate acid sensitivity.
   6001..6020    +  CDS            Strep-Tag II (fragment): peptide that binds Strep-Tactin®, an engineered form of streptavidin
   6061..6083    +  CDS            Strep-Tag II (fragment): peptide that binds Strep-Tactin®, an engineered form of streptavidin
   6107..6131    +  CDS            lacZα (fragment): LacZα fragment of β-galactosidase; lacZ fragment
