[The description below was written by a language model from this plasmid's Addgene catalogue record and pLannotate feature annotations shown in this document.]
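Description:
pTD-C_sfYFPTwinStrep is a low-copy, broad-host-range bacterial expression plasmid of about 6.1 kb, built by inserting a synthetic super-folder YFP gene into the EcoRI and XbaI sites of the pTD-CTwinStrep backbone. Replication relies on the RK2 (IncP) system: the feature table shows oriV together with trfA, whose product binds and activates that origin. This is what allows maintenance in many Gram-negative species rather than only in E. coli. An IncP oriT is also present, which in principle permits conjugative mobilisation from a suitable donor. Selection is provided by the aadA aminoglycoside adenylyltransferase, conferring streptomycin and spectinomycin resistance. Lambda t0 and rrnB T1 terminators flank the functional modules. Several short annotated fragments (GmR, Tn5 transposase, CloDF13 ori, tet promoter, yciV, lacZα) appear to be partial matches or cloning remnants rather than functional parts.

The expression cassette carries lacI under the lacIq promoter, followed by the trc promoter with a lac operator and a T7 gene 10-type ribosome binding site, so transcription is repressed by LacI and inducible with IPTG. The open reading frame is an Aequorea victoria-derived sfYFP with codon usage adapted to Pseudomonas putida KT2440 (automatically annotated as mVenus by similarity). It is fused at its C terminus to a Twin-Strep-tag, seen as two Strep-tag II repeats, for binding to Strep-Tactin.

The depositor reports testing in P. putida KT2440 and E. coli K12. Suggested uses are protein production and yield comparison across hosts, affinity purification, co-purification of protein complexes by SPINE, and localisation or co-localisation studies.
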