Addgene plasmid #45943: pTD-C_sfYFPTwinStrep
Purpose: expresses P.putida codon optimized super-folder sfYFP-Twin-Strep fusion protein
Depositing lab: Thorben Dammeyer. Depositing organization: Technische Universitaet Braunschweig. Publication: Broad host range vectors for expression of proteins with (Twin-) Strep-tag, His-tag and engineered, export optimized yellow fluorescent protein. Dammeyer T, Timmis KN, Tinnefeld P. Microb Cell Fact. 2013 May 20;12(1):49. 10.1186/1475-2859-12-49 PubMed 23687945.
Backbone
  Vector backbone: pTD-CTwinStrep
  Backbone manufacturer: Dammeyer et al. 2013
  Modifications to backbone: cloning of synthetic sfYFP insert into EcoRI and XbaI sites of pTD-CTwinStrep for C-terminal fusion to TwinStrep-tag
  Vector type: Bacterial Expression
Growth in bacteria
  Bacterial resistance: Streptomycin, 50 μg/mL
  Growth temperature: 37°C
  Growth strain: DH5alpha
  Growth instructions: For growth in P.putida KT2440 (30C); on plates use spectinomycin in addition.
  Copy number: Low Copy
Gene/Insert
  Gene/Insert name: synthetic sfYFP (codon usage adapted to P.putida KT2440)
  Species: Aequorea victoria
  Promoter: lacIq/Ptrc
  Tag / fusion protein: Twin-Strep-tag (C terminal on backbone)
  Cloning method: Restriction Enzyme; 5′ cloning site EcoRI (not destroyed); 3′ cloning site XbaI (not destroyed)
  Sequencing primers: 5′ TGTGTGGAATTGTGAGCGG; 3′ ACTTTGTTTTAGGGCGACTG
Terms and licenses: Academic/Nonprofit Terms; Industry Terms: Not Available to Industry
Depositor comments: This plasmid was tested in the Gram-negative soil bacterium Pseudomonas putida KT2440 and Escherichia coli K12 and is especially suited for protein production, affinity purification, protein complex copurification with SPINE (Strep Protein Interaction Experiments) or (co-)localization studies. Due to the broad host range of the RK2 origin of replication, the plasmid facilitates experimental verification of hypothetical proteins and protein production yield assessment in different expression hosts possibly including new isolates. The Supplementary Table S1 in the following publication lists approximately 30 strains in which the RK2 origin of replication should be functional. Silva-Rocha et al., The Standard European Vector Architecture (SEVA): a coherent platform for the analysis and deployment of complex prokaryotic phenotypes. Nucleic Acids Research 2013, 41:D666-675. http://nar.oxfordjournals.org/content/41/D1/D666.long
How to cite: pTD-C_sfYFPTwinStrep was a gift from Thorben Dammeyer (Addgene plasmid # 45943 ; http://n2t.net/addgene:45943 ; RRID:Addgene_45943)
