>Addgene plasmid #45943 | pTD-C_sfYFPTwinStrep | depositor partial sequence | sequence record 69239 | coding synthetic sfYFP sequence with Twin-Strep-tag
ATGGATCCGAATTCGGTGTCGAAGGGCGAAGAACTGTTCACCGGCGTGGTGCCGATCCTGGTGGAACTGG
ACGGCGACGTGAACGGCCACAAGTTCCGCGTGTCGGGCGAAGGCGAAGGCGACGCCACCAACGGCAAGCT
GACCCTGAAGTTCATCTGCACCACCGGCAAGCTGCCGGTGCCGTGGCCGACCCTGGTGACCACCCTGGGC
TACGGCCTGCAGTGCTTCGCCCGCTACCCGGACCACATGAAGCAGCACGACTTCTTCAAGTCGGCCATGC
CGGAAGGCTACGTGCAGGAACGCACCATCTCGTTCAAGGACGACGGCACCTACAAGACCCGCGCCGAAGT
GAAGTTCGAAGGCGACACCCTGGTGAACCGCATCGAACTGAAGGGCATCGACTTCAAGGAAGACGGCAAC
ATCCTGGGCCACAAGCTGGAATACAACTTCAACTCGCACAACGTGTACATCACCGCCGACAAGCAGAAGA
ACGGCATCAAGGCCAACTTCAAGATCCGCCACAACGTGGAAGACGGCGGCGTGCAGCTGGCCGACCACTA
CCAGCAGAACACCCCGATCGGCGACGGCCCGGTGCTGCTGCCGGACAACCACTACCTGTCGTACCAGTCG
AAGCTGTCGAAGGACCCGAACGAAAAGCGCGACCACATGGTGCTGCTGGAATTTGTGACCGCCGCCGGCA
TCACCCTGGGCATGGACGAACTGTACAAGTCTAGAGCGGCCGCACTCGAGAGCGCTTGGAGCCACCCGCA
GTTCGAGAAAGGTGGAGGTTCCGGAGGTGGATCGGGAGGTGGATCGTGGAGCCACCCGCAGTTCGAAAAA
