>Addgene plasmid #45943 | pTD-C_sfYFPTwinStrep | addgene partial sequence | sequence record 70773 | T0term-R 5'-GCGGCAACCGAGCGTTC-3'
TTACTGGATCTATCAACAGGAGTCCAAGACTAGTCGCCAGGGTTTTCCCAGTCACGACGCGGCCGCAAGC
TTTCATCATTATTTTTCGAACTGCGGGTGGCTCCACGATCCACCTCCCGATCCACCTCCGGAACCTCCAC
CTTTCTCGAACTGCGGGTGGCTCCAAGCGCTCTCGAGTGCGGCCGCTCTAGACTTGTACAGTTCGTCCAT
GCCCAGGGTGATGCCGGCGGCGGTCACAAATTCCAGCAGCACCATGTGGTCGCGCTTTTCGTTCGGGTCC
TTCGACAGCTTCGACTGGTACGACAGGTAGTGGTTGTCCGGCAGCAGCACCGGGCCGTCGCCGATCGGGG
TGTTCTGCTGGTAGTGGTCGGCCAGCTGCACGCCGCCGTCTTCCACGTTGTGGCGGATCTTGAAGTTGGC
CTTGATGCCGTTCTTCTGCTTGTCGGCGGTGATGTACACGTTGTGCGAGTTGAAGTTGTATTCCAGCTTG
TGGCCCAGGATGTTGCCGTCTTCCTTGAAGTCGATGCCCTTCAGTTCGATGCGGTTCACCAGGGTGTCGC
CTTCGAACTTCACTTCGGCGCGGGTCTTGTAGGTGCCGTCGTCCTTGAACGAGATGGTGCGTTCCTGCAC
GTAGCCTTCCGGCATGGCCGACTTGAAGAAGTCGTGCTGCTTCATGTGGTCCGGGTAGCGGGCGAAGCAC
TGCAGGCCGTAGCCCAGGGTGGTCACCAGGGTCGGCCACGGCACCGGCAGCTTGCCGGTGGTGCAGATGA
ACTTCAGGGTCAGCTTGCCGTTGGTGGCGTCGCCTTCGCCTTCGCCCGACACGCGGAACTTGTGGTCGTT
CACGTCGCCGTCCAGTTCCACCAGGATCGGCACCACGCCGGTGAACAGTTCTTCGCCCTTCGACACCGAA
TTCGGATCCATATGTATATCTCCTTCTTAAAGTTAACAATTCGCGCG
