>Addgene plasmid #45943 | pTD-C_sfYFPTwinStrep | addgene partial sequence | sequence record 70803 | lacI-F 5'-GCTTGCTGCAACTCTCTCAG-3'
AAAGAAAAACCACCCTGGCGCCCAATACGCAAACCGCCTCTCCCCGCGCGTTGGCCGATTCATTAATGCA
GCTGGCACGACAGGTTTCCCGACTGGAAAGCGGGCAGTGAGCGCAACGCAATTAATGTAAGTTAGCGCGA
ATTGATCTGGTTTGACAGCTTATCATCGACTGCACGGTGCACCAATGCTTCTGGCGTCAGGCAGCCATCG
GAAGCTGTGGTATGGCTGTGCAGGTCGTAAATCACTGCATAATTCGTGTCGCTCAAGGCGCACTCCCGTT
CTGGATAATGTTTTTTGCGCCGACATCATAACGGTTCTGGCAAATATTCTGAAATGAGCTGTTGACAATT
AATCATCCGGCTCGTATAATGTGTGGAATTGTGAGCGGATAACAATTTCACACCCTAGGCCGCGGCCGCG
CGAATTGTTAACTTTAAGAAGGAGATATACATATGGATCCGAATTCGGTGTCGAAGGGCGAAGAACTGTT
CACCGGCGTGGTGCCGATCCTGGTGGAACTGGACGGCGACGTGAACGGCCACAAGTTCCGCGTGTCGGGC
GAAGGCGAAGGCGACGCCACCAACGGCAAGCTGACCCTGAAGTTCATCTGCACCACCGGCAAGCTGCCGG
TGCCGTGGCCGACCCTGGTGACCACCCTGGGCTACGGCCTGCAGTGCTTCGCCCGCTACCCGGACCACAT
GAAGCAGCACGACTTCTTCAAGTCGGCCATGCCGGAAGGCTACGTGCAGGAACGCACCATCTCGTTCAAG
GACGACGGCACCTACAAGACCCGCGCCGAAGTGAAGTTCGAAGGCGACACCCTGGTGAACCGCATCGAAC
TGAAGGGCATCGACTTCAAGGAAGACGGCAACATCCTGGGCCACAAGCTGGAATACAACTTCAACTCGCA
CAACGTGTACATCACCGCCGACAAGCAGAAGAACGGCATCA
